Addgene plasmid #91332: pHH0103_LCK-1/1
Purpose: Protein expression and purification of human SH3 domain construct LCK-1/1
Depositing lab: Sachdev Sidhu. Depositing organization: University of Toronto. Publication: Comprehensive Analysis of the Human SH3 Domain Family Reveals a Wide Variety of Non-canonical Specificities. Teyra J, Huang H, Jain S, Guan X, Dong A, Liu Y, Tempel W, Min J, Tong Y, Kim PM, Bader GD, Sidhu SS. Structure. 2017 Oct 3;25(10):1598-1610.e3. doi: 10.1016/j.str.2017.07.017. Epub 2017 Sep 7. PubMed 28890361.
Backbone
  Vector backbone: pHH0103
  Vector type: Bacterial Expression
Growth in bacteria
  Bacterial resistance: Ampicillin, 100 μg/mL
  Growth temperature: 37°C
  Growth strain: DH5alpha
  Copy number: Low Copy
Gene/Insert
  Gene/Insert name: LCK-1/1
  Species: H. sapiens (human)
  Insert size (bp): 224
  Entrez Gene: LCK (a.k.a. IMD22, LSK, YT16, p56lck, pp58lck)
  Cloning method: Restriction Enzyme; 5′ cloning site Sfi1 (unknown if destroyed); 3′ cloning site Not1 (unknown if destroyed)
Terms and licenses: Academic/Nonprofit Terms; Industry Terms: Not Available to Industry
How to cite: pHH0103_LCK-1/1 was a gift from Sachdev Sidhu (Addgene plasmid # 91332 ; http://n2t.net/addgene:91332 ; RRID:Addgene_91332)
