[The description below was written by a language model from this plasmid's Addgene catalogue record and pLannotate feature annotations shown in this document.]
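Description:
pHH0103_LCK-1/1 is a 6,915 nt bacterial expression plasmid built on the pHH0103 backbone for producing and purifying the SH3 domain of the human tyrosine kinase LCK in E. coli. It is one of a set of human SH3 domain constructs. It is maintained under ampicillin selection through the TEM beta-lactamase gene (bla) and its own promoter. Replication depends on a ColE1/pMB1-type origin with the pBR322 bom region nearby. The catalogue lists it as low copy, although the rop gene appears only as two fragments interrupted by an f1 phage origin, which could in principle support single-stranded DNA production with helper phage.

The expression cassette is driven by the strong hybrid tac promoter followed by a lac operator. The plasmid also carries lacI under the up-mutated lacIq promoter, so transcription is repressed until induced with IPTG. The annotated coding features run in order as a 6xHis tag, Schistosoma japonicum glutathione S-transferase, and an LCK fragment. The insert is recorded as 224 bp, cloned between SfiI and NotI sites, of which 174 nt are annotated as matching LCK. This arrangement should yield a His-GST-SH3 fusion that can be purified by metal-chelate or glutathione affinity, though the record does not annotate any protease cleavage site between the tags and the domain.

An fd terminator lies immediately downstream of the insert. It is followed by fragments of M13 gene III and of the tetracycline resistance gene, which look like remnants of a phagemid-derived ancestor rather than functional parts. The purified domain suits binding-specificity and structural studies of SH3 domains.
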