Features (pLannotate 1.2.2; 21 found; start..end, strand, type, name):
     57..134     +  promoter       lacIq promoter: lacI (mutant); In the lacIq allele, a single base change in the promoter boosts expression of the lacI gene about 10-fold.
    135..1217    +  CDS            lacI: lac repressor; lacI; The lac repressor binds to the lac operator to inhibit transcription in E. coli. This inhibition can be relieved by adding lactose or isopropyl-β-D-thiogalactopyranoside (IPTG).
   1230..1251    +  protein_bind   CAP binding site: CAP binding activates transcription in the presence of cAMP. E. coli catabolite activator protein
   1270..1287    +  promoter       tet promoter (fragment): E. coli promoter for tetracycline efflux protein gene
   1460..1488    +  promoter       tac promoter: strong E. coli promoter; hybrid between the trp and lac UV5 promoters
   1496..1512    +  protein_bind   lac operator: The lac repressor binds to the lac operator to inhibit transcription in E. coli. This inhibition can be relieved by adding lactose or isopropyl-β-D-thiogalactopyranoside (IPTG). lac repressor encoded by lacI
   1597..1614    +  CDS            6xHis: 6xHis affinity tag
   1630..2283    +  CDS            GST26_SCHJA: Experimental evidence at protein level: Swiss-Prot protein existence level 1. GST isoenzymes appear to play a central role in the parasite detoxification system. Other functions are also suspected including a role in increasing the solubility of haematin in the parasite gut. From Schistosoma japonicum (Blood fluke).
   2383..2556    +  CDS            LCK (fragment): LCK_HUMAN - Experimental evidence at protein level: Swiss-Prot protein existence level 1. Non-receptor tyrosine-protein kinase that plays an essential role in the selection and maturation of developing T-cells in the thymus and in the function of mature T-cells. Plays a key role in T- cell antigen receptor (TCR)-linked signal transduction pathways. Constitutively associated with the cytoplasmic portions of the CD4 and CD8 surface receptors. Association of the TCR with a peptide antigen- bound MHC complex facilitates the interaction of CD4 and CD8 with MHC class II and class I molecules, respec
   2569..2616    +  terminator     fd terminator (sequence withheld): central terminator from bacteriophage fd (Otsuka and Kunisawa, 1982)
   2621..2833    +  CDS            M13 gene III (fragment) (sequence partly withheld): pIII; III; minor coat protein
   2848..3318    +  CDS            M13 gene III (fragment) (sequence partly withheld): pIII; III; minor coat protein
   3340..3410    +  CDS            TcR (fragment): tetracycline efflux protein; tet; confers resistance to tetracycline
   3652..4032    -  CDS            YPB1_ECOLX: Protein predicted: Swiss-Prot protein existence level 4. From Escherichia coli.
   4049..4200    +  CDS            rop (fragment): Rop protein, which maintains plasmids at low copy number; rop
   4236..4664    -  rep_origin     f1 ori (sequence partly withheld): f1 bacteriophage origin of replication; arrow indicates direction of (+) strand synthesis
   4673..4712    +  CDS            rop (fragment): Rop protein, which maintains plasmids at low copy number; rop
   4814..4954    +  misc_feature   bom: basis of mobility region from pBR322
   5140..5727    -  rep_origin     ori: high-copy-number ColE1/pMB1/pBR322/pUC origin of replication
   5901..6758    -  CDS            bla: BLAT_ECOLX - Experimental evidence at protein level: Swiss-Prot protein existence level 1. TEM-type are the most prevalent beta-lactamases in enterobacteria; they hydrolyze the beta-lactam bond in susceptible beta-lactam antibiotics, thus conferring resistance to penicillins and cephalosporins. TEM-3 and TEM-4 are capable of hydrolyzing cefotaxime and ceftazidime. TEM-5 is capable of hydrolyzing ceftazidime. TEM-6 is capable of hydrolyzing ceftazidime and aztreonam. TEM-8/CAZ-2, TEM- 16/CAZ-7 and TEM-24/CAZ-6 are markedly active against ceftazidime. IRT- 4 shows resistance to beta-lactamase in
   6759..6863    -  promoter       AmpR promoter: bla
>Addgene plasmid #91332 | pHH0103_LCK-1/1 | addgene full sequence | sequence record 191819 | Addgene NGS Result
ACATTAACCTATAAAAATAGGCGTATCACGAGGCCCTTTCGTCTTCAAGAATTCCCGACACCATCGAATG
GTGCAAAACCTTTCGCGGTATGGCATGATAGCGCCCGGAAGAGAGTCAATTCAGGGTGGTGAATGTGAAA
CCAGTAACGTTATACGATGTCGCAGAGTATGCCGGTGTCTCTTATCAGACCGTTTCCCGCGTGGTGAACC
AGGCCAGCCACGTTTCTGCGAAAACGCGGGAAAAAGTGGAAGCGGCGATGGCGGAGCTGAATTACATTCC
CAACCGCGTGGCACAACAACTGGCGGGCAAACAGTCGTTGCTGATTGGCGTTGCCACCTCCAGTCTGGCC
CTGCACGCGCCGTCGCAAATTGTCGCGGCGATTAAATCTCGCGCCGATCAACTGGGTGCCAGCGTGGTGG
TGTCGATGGTAGAACGAAGCGGCGTCGAAGCCTGTAAAGCGGCGGTGCACAATCTTCTCGCGCAACGCGT
CAGTGGGCTGATCATTAACTATCCGCTGGATGACCAGGATGCCATTGCTGTGGAAGCTGCCTGCACTAAT
GTTCCGGCGTTATTTCTTGATGTCTCTGACCAGACACCCATCAACAGTATTATTTTCTCCCATGAAGACG
GTACGCGACTGGGCGTGGAGCATCTGGTCGCATTGGGTCACCAGCAAATCGCGCTGTTAGCGGGCCCATT
AAGTTCTGTCTCGGCGCGTCTGCGTCTGGCTGGCTGGCATAAATATCTCACTCGCAATCAAATTCAGCCG
ATAGCGGAACGGGAAGGCGACTGGAGTGCCATGTCCGGTTTTCAACAAACCATGCAAATGCTGAATGAGG
GCATCGTTCCCACTGCGATGCTGGTTGCCAACGATCAGATGGCGCTGGGCGCAATGCGCGCCATTACCGA
GTCCGGGCTGCGCGTTGGTGCGGATATCTCGGTAGTGGGATACGACGATACCGAAGACAGCTCATGTTAT
ATCCCGCCGTTAACCACCATCAAACAGGATTTTCGCCTGCTGGGGCAAACCAGCGTGGACCGCTTGCTGC
AACTCTCTCAGGGCCAGGCGGTGAAGGGCAATCAGCTGTTGCCCGTCTCACTGGTGAAAAGAAAAACCAC
CCTGGCGCCCAATACGCAAACCGCCTCTCCCCGCGCGTTGGCCGATTCATTAATGCAGCTGGCACGACAG
GTTTCCCGACTGGAAAGCGGGCAGTGAGCGCAACGCAATTAATGTAAGTTAGCTCACTCATTAGGCACAA
TTCTCATGTTTGACAGCTTATCATCGACTGCACGGTGCACCAATGCTTCTGGCGTCAGGCAGCCATCGGA
AGCTGTGGTATGGCTGTGCAGGTCGTAAATCACTGCATAATTCGTGTCGCTCAAGGCGCACTCCCGTTCT
GGATAATGTTTTTTGCGCCGACATCATAACGGTTCTGGCAAATATTCTGAAATGAGCTGTTGACAATTAA
TCATCGGCTCGTATAATGTGTGGAATTGTGAGCGGATAACAATTTCACACAGGAAACAGCCAGTCCGTTT
AGGTGTTTTCACGAGCACTTCACCAACAAGGACCATAGATTATGAAAATCGAAGAACACCATCACCATCA
CCATTCCAGCGGTAAGCTTATGTCCCCTATACTAGGTTATTGGAAAATTAAGGGCCTTGTGCAACCCACT
CGACTTCTTTTGGAATATCTTGAAGAAAAATATGAAGAGCATTTGTATGAGCGCGATGAAGGTGATAAAT
GGCGAAACAAAAAGTTTGAATTGGGTTTGGAGTTTCCCAATCTTCCTTATTATATTGATGGTGATGTTAA
ATTAACACAGTCTATGGCCATCATACGTTATATAGCTGACAAGCACAACATGTTGGGTGGTTGTCCAAAA
GAGCGTGCAGAGATTTCAATGCTTGAAGGAGCGGTTTTGGATATTAGATACGGTGTTTCGAGAATTGCAT
ATAGTAAAGACTTTGAAACTCTCAAAGTTGATTTTCTTAGCAAGCTACCTGAAATGCTGAAAATGTTCGA
AGATCGTTTATGTCATAAAACATATTTAAATGGTGATCATGTAACCCATCCTGACTTCATGTTGTATGAC
GCTCTTGATGTTGTTTTATACATGGACCCAATGTGCCTGGATGCGTTCCCAAAATTAGTTTGTTTTAAAA
AACGTATTGAAGCTATCCCACAAATTGATAAGTACTTGAAATCCAGCAAGTATATAGCATGGCCTTTGCA
GGGCTGGCAAGCCACGTTTGGTGGTGGCGACCATCCTCCAAAATCGGATCTGGAAGTTCTGTTCCAGGGG
CCCCTGTCCAGCGGTCTGGTTCCGCGTGGTTCCGGTACCGCGGCCCAGCCGGCCATGGCCCAGGGCGCGC
TGAACCTGGTTATTGCCCTGCATTCCTATGAACCATCCCATGATGGTGATCTGGGTTTCGAAAAAGGTGA
ACAGCTGCGTATTCTGGAACAATCTGGTGAATGGTGGAAAGCACAATCTCTGACCACCGGTCAGGAAGGT
TTCATTCCGTTTAACTTTGTCGCCAAAGCCAACGCGGCCGCATA
[142 nt withheld, positions 2565-2706]
C
[98 nt withheld, positions 2708-2805]
AGTTTGTACTGGTGACGAAACTCAGTGTCTAGCTAGAGTGGC
[149 nt withheld, positions 2848-2996]
T
[41 nt withheld, positions 2998-3038]
T
[62 nt withheld, positions 3040-3101]
A
[35 nt withheld, positions 3103-3137]
CCTCCCTCAATCGGTTGAATGTCGCCCTTTTGTCTTTGGCGCTGGTAAACCATATGAA
[86 nt withheld, positions 3196-3281]
T
[54 nt withheld, positions 3283-3336]
CTAGCGCCGCCCTATACCTTGTCTGCCTCCCCGCGTTGCGTCGCGGTGCATGGAGCCGGGCCACCTCGAC
CTGAATGGAAGCCGGCGGCACCTCGCTAACGGATTCACCACTCCAAGAATTGGAGCCAATCAATTCTTGC
GGAGAACTGTGAATGCGCAAACCAACCCTTGGCAGAACATATCCATCGCGTCCGCCATCTCCAGCAGCCG
CACGCGGCGCATCTCGGGCAGCGTTGGGTCCTGGCCACGGGTGCGCATGATCGTGCTCCTGTCGTTGAGG
ACCCGGCTAGGCTGGCGGGGTTGCCTTACTGGTTAGCAGAATGAATCACCGATACGCGAGCGAACGTGAA
GCGACTGCTGCTGCAAAACGTCTGCGACCTGAGCAACAACATGAATGGTCTTCGGTTTCCGTGTTTCGTA
AAGTCTGGAAACGCGGAAGTCAGCGCCCTGCACCATTATGTTCCGGATCTGCATCGCAGGATGCTGCTGG
CTACCCTGTGGAACACCTACATCTGTATTAACGAAGCGCTGGCATTGACCCTGAGTGATTTTTCTCTGGT
CCCGCCGCATCCATACCGCCAGTTGTTTACCCTCACAACGTTCCAGTAACCGGGCATGTTCATCATCAGT
AACCCGTATCGTGAGCATCCTCTCTCGTTTCATCGGTATCATTACCCCCATGAACAGAAATCCCCCTTAC
ACGGAGGCATCAGTGACCAAACAGGAAAAAACCGCCCTTAACATGGCCCGCTTTATCAGAAGCCAGACAT
TAACGCTTCTGGAGAAACTCAACGAGCTGGACGCGGATGAACAGGCAGACATCTGTGAATCGCTTCACGA
CCACGCTGATGAGCTTTACCGCAGGATCCGCGAAATTGTAAGCGTTAATATTTTGTTAAAATTCGCGTTA
AATTTTTGTTAAATCAGCTCATTTTTTAACCAATAGGCCGAAATCGGCAAAATCCCTTATAAATCAAAAG
AATAGACCGAGATAGGGT
[37 nt withheld, positions 4335-4371]
AAAGAACGTGGACTCCAACGTCAAAGG
[49 nt withheld, positions 4399-4447]
T
[91 nt withheld, positions 4449-4539]
G
[124 nt withheld, positions 4541-4664]
CGCGGATCCTGCCTCGCGCGTTTCGGTGATGACGGTGAAAACCTCTGACACATGCAGCTCCCGGAGACGG
TCACAGCTTGTCTGTAAGCGGATGCCGGGAGCAGACAAGCCCGTCAGGGCGCGTCAGCGGGTGTTGGCGG
GTGTCGGGGCGCAGCCATGACCCAGTCACGTAGCGATAGCGGAGTGTATACTGGCTTAACTATGCGGCAT
CAGAGCAGATTGTACTGAGAGTGCACCATATGCGGTGTGAAATACCGCACAGATGCGTAAGGAGAAAATA
CCGCATCAGGCGCTCTTCCGCTTCCTCGCTCACTGACTCGCTGCGCTCGGTCGTTCGGCTGCGGCGAGCG
GTATCAGCTCACTCAAAGGCGGTAATACGGTTATCCACAGAATCAGGGGATAACGCAGGAAAGAACATGT
GAGCAAAAGGCCAGCAAAAGGCCAGGAACCGTAAAAAGGCCGCGTTGCTGGCGTTTTTCCATAGGCTCCG
CCCCCCTGACGAGCATCACAAAAATCGACGCTCAAGTCAGAGGTGGCGAAACCCGACAGGACTATAAAGA
TACCAGGGTTTCCCCCTGGAAGCTCCCTCGTGCGCTCTCCTGTTCCGACCCTGCCGCTTACCGGATACCT
GTCCGCCTTTCTCCCTTCGGGAAGCGTGGCGCTTTCTCATAGCTCACGCTGTAGGTATCTCAGTTCGGTG
TAGGTCGTTCGCTCCAAGCTGGGCTGTGTGCACGAACCCCCCGTTCAGCCCGACCGCTGCGCCTTATCCG
GTAACTATCGTCTTGAGTCCAACCCGGTAAGACACGACTTATCGCCACTGGCAGCAGCCACTGGTAACAG
GATTAGCAGAGCGAGGTATGTAGGCGGTGCTACAGAGTTCTTGAAGTGGTGGCCTAACTACGGCTACACT
AGAAGGACAGTATTTGGTATCTGCGCTCTGCTGAAGCCAGTTACCTTCGGAAAAAGAGTTGGTAGCTCTT
GATCCGGCAAACAAACCACCGCTGGTAGCGGTGGTTTTTTTGTTTGCAAGCAGCAGATTACGCGCAGAAA
AAAAGGATCTCAAGAAGATCCTTTGATCTTTTCTACGGGGTCTGACGCTCAGTGGAACGAAAACTCACGT
TAAGGGATTTTGGTCATGAGATTATCAAAAAGGATCTTCACCTAGATCCTTTTAAATTAAAAATGAAGTT
TTAAATCAATCTAAAGTATATATGAGTAAACTTGGTCTGACAGTTACCAATGCTTAATCAGTGAGGCACC
TATCTCAGCGATCTGTCTATTTCGTTCATCCATAGTTGCCTGACTCCCCGTCGTGTAGATAACTACGATA
CGGGAGGGCTTACCATCTGGCCCCAGTGCTGCAATGATACCGCGAGACCCACGCTCACCGGCTCCAGATT
TATCAGCAATAAACCAGCCAGCCGGAAGGGCCGAGCGCAGAAGTGGTCCTGCAACTTTATCCGCCTCCAT
CCAGTCTATTAATTGTTGCCGGGAAGCTAGAGTAAGTAGTTCGCCAGTTAATAGTTTGCGCAACGTTGTT
GCCATTGCTGCAGGCATCGTGGTGTCACGCTCGTCGTTTGGTATGGCTTCATTCAGCTCCGGTTCCCAAC
GATCAAGGCGAGTTACATGATCCCCCATATTGTGCAAAAAAGCGGTTAGCTCCTTCGGTCCTCCGATCGT
TGTCAGAAGTAAGTTGGCCGCAGTGTTATCACTCATGGTTATGGCAGCACTGCATAATTCTCTTACTGTC
ATGCCATCCGTAAGATGCTTTTCTGTGACTGGTGAGTACTCAACCAAGTCATTCTGAGAATAGTGTATGC
GGCGACCGAGTTGCTCTTGCCCGGCGTCAACACGGGATAATACCGCGCCACATAGCAGAACTTTAAAAGT
GCTCATCATTGGAAAACGTTCTTCGGGGCGAAAACTCTCAAGGATCTTACCGCTGTTGAGATCCAGTTCG
ATGTAACCCACTCGTGCACCCAACTGATCTTCAGCATCTTTTACTTTCACCAGCGTTTCTGGGTGAGCAA
AAACAGGAAGGCAAAATGCCGCAAAAAAGGGAATAAGGGCGACACGGAAATGTTGAATACTCATACTCTT
CCTTTTTCAATATTATTGAAGCATTTATCAGGGTTATTGTCTCATGAGCGGATACATATTTGAATGTATT
TAGAAAAATAAACAAATAGGGGTTCCGCGCACATTTCCCCGAAAAGTGCCACCTGACGTCTAAGAAACCA
TTATTATCATG
