>Addgene plasmid #91332 | pHH0103_LCK-1/1 | depositor partial sequence | sequence record 175820 | insert sequence
GGTACCGAATTCGGATCCGCGCGCTGAACCTGGTTATTGCCCTGCATTCCTATGAACCATCCCATGATGG
TGATCTGGGTTTCGAAAAAGGTGAACAGCTGCGTATTCTGGAACAATCTGGTGAATGGTGGAAAGCACAA
TCTCTGACCACCGGTCAGGAAGGTTTCATTCCGTTTAACTTTGTCGCCAAAGCCAACGCGGCCGCTAGCT
AAGTCGACGAGCTC
